Addgene plasmid #250390: Lenti-CMV-mCherry-GSG-P2A-NUDT5 W28A W46A-WPRE
Purpose: Lentiviral expression of human NUDT5 W28A W46A with N-terminal mCherry seperated by a flexible GSG-linker and P2A under CMV promoter, as well as a puromycin resistance cassette under PGK promoter.
Depositing lab: Stefan Kubicek. Depositing organization: CeMM Research Center for Molecular Medicine. Publication: A non-enzymatic role of Nudix hydrolase 5 in repressing purine de novo synthesis. Nguyen TA, Lin JG, Marques AMC, Fottner M, Bauer LG, Reicher A, Daum D, Scrofani L, Liu Y, Cheng C, D'Angelo L D D L, Sanchez J, Bueschl C, Marella N, Buphamalai P, Traversi F, Beres M, Moll HP, Siklos M, Genger JW, Hofstaetter G, Villanti L, Malik M, Klimek C, Runggatscher K, Guertl B, Hansen JS, Dobner S, Babosova O, Becirovic T, de Rooij LPMH, Casanova E, Koren A, Froese DS, Rosenblatt DS, Klavins K, Bergthaler A, Menche J, Hannich JT, Abele M, Sdelci S, Lang K, Huber KVM, Kubicek S. Science. 2025 Nov 6:eadv4257. doi: 10.1126/science.adv4257. PubMed 41196952.
Backbone
  Vector backbone: pLenti CMV GFP Puro
  Backbone manufacturer: Eric Campeau, Paul Kaufman (Addgene #17448)
  Vector type: Mammalian Expression, Lentiviral
Growth in bacteria
  Bacterial resistance: Ampicillin, 100 μg/mL
  Growth temperature: 37°C
  Growth strain: NEB Stable
  Copy number: High Copy
Gene/Insert
  Gene/Insert name: NUDT5
  Species: H. sapiens (human)
  Insert size (bp): 1431
  Mutation: W28A, W46A
  Entrez Gene: NUDT5 (a.k.a. YSA1, YSA1H, YSAH1, hNUDT5)
  Promoter: CMV
  Tag / fusion protein: mCherry-GSG-P2A (N terminal on insert)
  Cloning method: Ligation Independent Cloning
Terms and licenses: Academic/Nonprofit Terms; Industry Terms: Not Available to Industry
Depositor comments: Insert cloned with BamHI (5') and SalI (3') sites.
How to cite: Lenti-CMV-mCherry-GSG-P2A-NUDT5 W28A W46A-WPRE was a gift from Stefan Kubicek (Addgene plasmid # 250390 ; http://n2t.net/addgene:250390 ; RRID:Addgene_250390)
