[The description below was written by a language model from this plasmid's Addgene catalogue record and pLannotate feature annotations shown in this document.]
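Description:
Lenti-CMV-mCherry-GSG-P2A-NUDT5 W28A W46A-WPRE is a lentiviral mammalian expression plasmid of about 9.3 kb built on the pLenti CMV GFP Puro backbone. In bacteria it is maintained through a high-copy ColE1/pUC-type origin and selected with ampicillin via the β-lactamase gene; an f1 origin, an SV40 origin and leftover lac/T3/T7 cloning-vector sequences are also present in the backbone. The viral portion has an RSV promoter fused to a truncated HIV-1 5' LTR, which drives production of the genomic RNA in packaging cells. This is followed by the Ψ packaging signal with a partial gag sequence, the Rev response element for Rev-dependent nuclear export, and the cPPT/CTS element. A second truncated LTR at the 3' end is followed by an SV40 polyadenylation signal.

Between the LTRs, the CMV enhancer/promoter drives a single open reading frame encoding mCherry, a flexible GSG linker, a P2A peptide and human NUDT5 (Nudix hydrolase 5) carrying the W28A and W46A substitutions. Ribosomal skipping at the P2A site yields mCherry and the NUDT5 mutant as separate proteins. Red fluorescence therefore reports expression of the transgene without the fluorophore remaining fused to NUDT5. A WPRE downstream of the coding sequence enhances transcript stability and expression. A separate mouse PGK promoter drives puromycin N-acetyltransferase, allowing selection of stably transduced cells. The insert was placed between BamHI and SalI sites. The construct serves for lentiviral delivery and stable expression of this NUDT5 double mutant in mammalian cells. The record does not state the functional consequence of the two tryptophan substitutions, although the associated publication concerns a non-enzymatic role of NUDT5 in repressing de novo purine synthesis.
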