Features (pLannotate 1.2.2; 29 found; start..end, strand, type, name):
      1..861     +  CDS            AmpR: β-lactamase; bla; confers resistance to ampicillin, carbenicillin, and related antibiotics
   1032..1620    +  rep_origin     ori: high-copy-number ColE1/pMB1/pBR322/pUC origin of replication
   1803..1895    +  CDS            lacI (fragment): lac repressor; lacI; The lac repressor binds to the lac operator to inhibit transcription in E. coli. This inhibition can be relieved by adding lactose or isopropyl-β-D-thiogalactopyranoside (IPTG).
   1908..1929    +  protein_bind   CAP binding site: CAP binding activates transcription in the presence of cAMP. E. coli catabolite activator protein
   1944..1974    +  promoter       lac promoter: promoter for the E. coli lac operon
   1982..1998    +  protein_bind   lac operator: The lac repressor binds to the lac operator to inhibit transcription in E. coli. This inhibition can be relieved by adding lactose or isopropyl-β-D-thiogalactopyranoside (IPTG). lac repressor encoded by lacI
   2043..2061    +  promoter       T3 promoter: promoter for bacteriophage T3 RNA polymerase
   2089..2315    +  promoter       RSV promoter: Rous sarcoma virus enhancer/promoter
   2316..2496    +  LTR            5' LTR (truncated): truncated 5' long terminal repeat (LTR) from HIV-1
   2543..2668    +  misc_feature   HIV-1 Ψ: packaging signal of human immunodeficiency virus type 1
   2652..3015    +  CDS            HIV-1 gag (fragment): gag protein from human immunodeficiency virus 1; gag
   3161..3394    +  misc_feature   RRE: The Rev response element (RRE) of HIV-1 allows for Rev-dependent mRNA export from the nucleus to the cytoplasm.
   3771..3871    +  CDS            Rev (fragment): human immunodeficiency virus 1 (HIV-1) Rev protein; rev; enhances nuclear export of unspliced and incompletely spliced viral mRNAs
   3890..4006    +  misc_feature   cPPT/CTS: central polypurine tract and central termination sequence of HIV-1
   4029..4332    +  enhancer       CMV enhancer: human cytomegalovirus immediate early enhancer
   4333..4536    +  promoter       CMV promoter: human cytomegalovirus (CMV) immediate early promoter
   4632..5339    +  CDS            mCherry: mCherry is a basic (constitutively fluorescent) red fluorescent protein published in 2004, derived from Discosoma sp.. It is reported to be a very rapidly-maturing monomer with low acid sensitivity.
   5406..6062    +  CDS            NUDT5: NUDT5_HUMAN - Also known as NUDIX5 From Homo sapiens (Human).
   6081..6669    +  misc_feature   WPRE: woodchuck hepatitis virus posttranscriptional regulatory element
   6683..7182    +  promoter       PGK promoter: mouse phosphoglycerate kinase 1 promoter
   7203..7802    +  CDS            PuroR: puromycin N-acetyltransferase; pac from Streptomyces alboniger; confers resistance to puromycin
   7870..8007    +  CDS            nef (fragment): NEF_HV1LA - Experimental evidence at protein level: Swiss-Prot protein existence level 1. Extracellular Nef protein targets CD4(+) T-lymphocytes for apoptosis by interacting with CXCR4 surface receptors. From Human immunodeficiency virus type 1 group M subtype B (isolate Lai) (HIV-1).
   7993..8173    +  LTR            5' LTR (truncated): truncated 5' long terminal repeat (LTR) from HIV-1
   8245..8366    +  polyA_signal   SV40 poly(A) signal: SV40 polyadenylation signal
   8406..8541    +  rep_origin     SV40 ori: SV40 origin of replication
   8562..8580    -  promoter       T7 promoter: promoter for bacteriophage T7 RNA polymerase
   8588..8743    +  CDS            lacZα (fragment): LacZα fragment of β-galactosidase; lacZ fragment
   8748..9176    +  rep_origin     f1 ori (sequence partly withheld): f1 bacteriophage origin of replication; arrow indicates direction of (+) strand synthesis
   9229..9333    +  promoter       AmpR promoter: bla
>Addgene plasmid #250390 | Lenti-CMV-mCherry-GSG-P2A-NUDT5 W28A W46A-WPRE | addgene full sequence | sequence record 498952 | Addgene NGS Result
ATGAGTATTCAACATTTCCGTGTCGCCCTTATTCCCTTTTTTGCGGCATTTTGCCTTCCTGTTTTTGCTC
ACCCAGAAACGCTGGTGAAAGTAAAAGATGCTGAAGATCAGTTGGGTGCACGAGTGGGTTACATCGAACT
GGATCTCAACAGCGGTAAGATCCTTGAGAGTTTTCGCCCCGAAGAACGTTTTCCAATGATGAGCACTTTT
AAAGTTCTGCTATGTGGCGCGGTATTATCCCGTATTGACGCCGGGCAAGAGCAACTCGGTCGCCGCATAC
ACTATTCTCAGAATGACTTGGTTGAGTACTCACCAGTCACAGAAAAGCATCTTACGGATGGCATGACAGT
AAGAGAATTATGCAGTGCTGCCATAACCATGAGTGATAACACTGCGGCCAACTTACTTCTGACAACGATC
GGAGGACCGAAGGAGCTAACCGCTTTTTTGCACAACATGGGGGATCATGTAACTCGCCTTGATCGTTGGG
AACCGGAGCTGAATGAAGCCATACCAAACGACGAGCGTGACACCACGATGCCTGTAGCAATGGCAACAAC
GTTGCGCAAACTATTAACTGGCGAACTACTTACTCTAGCTTCCCGGCAACAATTAATAGACTGGATGGAG
GCGGATAAAGTTGCAGGACCACTTCTGCGCTCGGCCCTTCCGGCTGGCTGGTTTATTGCTGATAAATCTG
GAGCCGGTGAGCGTGGGTCTCGCGGTATCATTGCAGCACTGGGGCCAGATGGTAAGCCCTCCCGTATCGT
AGTTATCTACACGACGGGGAGTCAGGCAACTATGGATGAACGAAATAGACAGATCGCTGAGATAGGTGCC
TCACTGATTAAGCATTGGTAACTGTCAGACCAAGTTTACTCATATATACTTTAGATTGATTTAAAACTTC
ATTTTTAATTTAAAAGGATCTAGGTGAAGATCCTTTTTGATAATCTCATGACCAAAATCCCTTAACGTGA
GTTTTCGTTCCACTGAGCGTCAGACCCCGTAGAAAAGATCAAAGGATCTTCTTGAGATCCTTTTTTTCTG
CGCGTAATCTGCTGCTTGCAAACAAAAAAACCACCGCTACCAGCGGTGGTTTGTTTGCCGGATCAAGAGC
TACCAACTCTTTTTCCGAAGGTAACTGGCTTCAGCAGAGCGCAGATACCAAATACTGTTCTTCTAGTGTA
GCCGTAGTTAGGCCACCACTTCAAGAACTCTGTAGCACCGCCTACATACCTCGCTCTGCTAATCCTGTTA
CCAGTGGCTGCTGCCAGTGGCGATAAGTCGTGTCTTACCGGGTTGGACTCAAGACGATAGTTACCGGATA
AGGCGCAGCGGTCGGGCTGAACGGGGGGTTCGTGCACACAGCCCAGCTTGGAGCGAACGACCTACACCGA
ACTGAGATACCTACAGCGTGAGCTATGAGAAAGCGCCACGCTTCCCGAAGGGAGAAAGGCGGACAGGTAT
CCGGTAAGCGGCAGGGTCGGAACAGGAGAGCGCACGAGGGAGCTTCCAGGGGGAAACGCCTGGTATCTTT
ATAGTCCTGTCGGGTTTCGCCACCTCTTACTTGAGCGTCGATTTTTGTGATGCTCGTCAGGGGGGCGGAG
CCTATGGAAAAACGCCAGCAACGCGGCCTTTTTACGGTTCCTGGCCTTTTGCTGGCCTTTTGCTCACATG
TTCTTTCCTGCGTTATCCCCTGATTCTGTGGATAACCGTATTACCGCCTTTGAGTGAGCTGATACCGCTC
GCCGCAGCCGAACGACCGAGCGCAGCGAGTCAGTGAGCGAGGAAGCGGAAGAGCGCCCAATACGCAAACC
GCCTCTCCCCGCGCGTTGGCCGATTCATTAATGCAGCTGGCACGACAGGTTTCCCGACTGGAAAGCGGGC
AGTGAGCGCAACGCAATTAATGTGAGTTAGCTCACTCATTAGGCACCCCAGGCTTTACACTTTATGCTTC
CGGCTCGTATGTTGTGTGGAATTGTGAGCGGATAACAATTTCACACAGGAAACAGCTATGACCATGATTA
CGCCAAGCGCGCAATTAACCCTCACTAAAGGGAACAAAAGCTGGAGCTGCAAGCTTAATGTAGTCTTATG
CAATACTCTTGTAGTCTTGCAACATGGTAACGATGAGTTAGCAACATGCCTTACAAGGAGAGAAAAAGCA
CCGTGCATGCCGATTGGTGGAAGTAAGGTGGTACGATCGTGCCTTATTAGGAAGGCAACAGACGGGTCTG
ACATGGATTGGACGAACCACTGAATTGCCGCATTGCAGAGATATTGTATTTAAGTGCCTAGCTCGATACA
TAAACGGGTCTCTCTGGTTAGACCAGATCTGAGCCTGGGAGCTCTCTGGCTAACTAGGGAACCCACTGCT
TAAGCCTCAATAAAGCTTGCCTTGAGTGCTTCAAGTAGTGTGTGCCCGTCTGTTGTGTGACTCTGGTAAC
TAGAGATCCCTCAGACCCTTTTAGTCAGTGTGGAAAATCTCTAGCAGTGGCGCCCGAACAGGGACTTGAA
AGCGAAAGGGAAACCAGAGGAGCTCTCTCGACGCAGGACTCGGCTTGCTGAAGCGCGCACGGCAAGAGGC
GAGGGGCGGCGACTGGTGAGTACGCCAAAAATTTTGACTAGCGGAGGCTAGAAGGAGAGAGATGGGTGCG
AGAGCGTCAGTATTAAGCGGGGGAGAATTAGATCGCGATGGGAAAAAATTCGGTTAAGGCCAGGGGGAAA
GAAAAAATATAAATTAAAACATATAGTATGGGCAAGCAGGGAGCTAGAACGATTCGCAGTTAATCCTGGC
CTGTTAGAAACATCAGAAGGCTGTAGACAAATACTGGGACAGCTACAACCATCCCTTCAGACAGGATCAG
AAGAACTTAGATCATTATATAATACAGTAGCAACCCTCTATTGTGTGCATCAAAGGATAGAGATAAAAGA
CACCAAGGAAGCTTTAGACAAGATAGAGGAAGAGCAAAACAAAAGTAAGACCACCGCACAGCAAGCGGCC
GCTGATCTTCAGACCTGGAGGAGGAGATATGAGGGACAATTGGAGAAGTGAATTATATAAATATAAAGTA
GTAAAAATTGAACCATTAGGAGTAGCACCCACCAAGGCAAAGAGAAGAGTGGTGCAGAGAGAAAAAAGAG
CAGTGGGAATAGGAGCTTTGTTCCTTGGGTTCTTGGGAGCAGCAGGAAGCACTATGGGCGCAGCGTCAAT
GACGCTGACGGTACAGGCCAGACAATTATTGTCTGGTATAGTGCAGCAGCAGAACAATTTGCTGAGGGCT
ATTGAGGCGCAACAGCATCTGTTGCAACTCACAGTCTGGGGCATCAAGCAGCTCCAGGCAAGAATCCTGG
CTGTGGAAAGATACCTAAAGGATCAACAGCTCCTGGGGATTTGGGGTTGCTCTGGAAAACTCATTTGCAC
CACTGCTGTGCCTTGGAATGCTAGTTGGAGTAATAAATCTCTGGAACAGATTTGGAATCACACGACCTGG
ATGGAGTGGGACAGAGAAATTAACAATTACACAAGCTTAATACACTCCTTAATTGAAGAATCGCAAAACC
AGCAAGAAAAGAATGAACAAGAATTATTGGAATTAGATAAATGGGCAAGTTTGTGGAATTGGTTTAACAT
AACAAATTGGCTGTGGTATATAAAATTATTCATAATGATAGTAGGAGGCTTGGTAGGTTTAAGAATAGTT
TTTGCTGTACTTTCTATAGTGAATAGAGTTAGGCAGGGATATTCACCATTATCGTTTCAGACCCACCTCC
CAACCCCGAGGGGACCCGACAGGCCCGAAGGAATAGAAGAAGAAGGTGGAGAGAGAGACAGAGACAGATC
CATTCGATTAGTGAACGGATCTCGACGGTATCGGTTAACTTTTAAAAGAAAAGGGGGGATTGGGGGGTAC
AGTGCAGGGGAAAGAATAGTAGACATAATAGCAACAGACATACAAACTAAAGAATTACAAAAACAAATTA
CAAAATTCAAAATTTTATCGATAAGCTTGGGAGTTCCGCGTTACATAACTTACGGTAAATGGCCCGCCTG
GCTGACCGCCCAACGACCCCCGCCCATTGACGTCAATAATGACGTATGTTCCCATAGTAACGCCAATAGG
GACTTTCCATTGACGTCAATGGGTGGAGTATTTACGGTAAACTGCCCACTTGGCAGTACATCAAGTGTAT
CATATGCCAAGTACGCCCCCTATTGACGTCAATGACGGTAAATGGCCCGCCTGGCATTATGCCCAGTACA
TGACCTTATGGGACTTTCCTACTTGGCAGTACATCTACGTATTAGTCATCGCTATTACCATGGTGATGCG
GTTTTGGCAGTACATCAATGGGCGTGGATAGCGGTTTGACTCACGGGGATTTCCAAGTCTCCACCCCATT
GACGTCAATGGGAGTTTGTTTTGGCACCAAAATCAACGGGACTTTCCAAAATGTCGTAACAACTCCGCCC
CATTGACGCAAATGGGCGGTAGGCGTGTACGGTGGGAGGTCTATATAAGCAGAGCTCGTTTAGTGAACCG
TCAGATCGCCTGGAGACGCCATCCACGCTGTTTTGACCTCCATAGAAGACACCGACTCTAGAGGATCCAC
CGGTCGCCACCATGGTGAGCAAGGGCGAGGAGGATAACATGGCCATCATCAAGGAGTTCATGCGCTTCAA
GGTGCACATGGAGGGCTCCGTGAACGGCCACGAGTTCGAGATCGAGGGCGAGGGCGAGGGCCGCCCCTAC
GAGGGCACCCAGACCGCCAAGCTGAAGGTGACCAAGGGTGGCCCCCTGCCCTTCGCCTGGGACATCCTGT
CCCCTCAGTTCATGTACGGCTCCAAGGCCTACGTGAAGCACCCCGCCGACATCCCCGACTACTTGAAGCT
GTCCTTCCCCGAGGGCTTCAAGTGGGAGCGCGTGATGAACTTCGAGGACGGCGGCGTGGTGACCGTGACC
CAGGACTCCTCCCTGCAGGACGGCGAGTTCATCTACAAGGTGAAGCTGCGCGGCACCAACTTCCCCTCAG
ACGGCCCCGTAATGCAGAAGAAAACCATGGGCTGGGAGGCCTCCTCCGAGCGGATGTACCCCGAGGACGG
CGCCCTGAAGGGCGAGATCAAGCAGAGGCTGAAGCTGAAGGACGGCGGCCACTACGACGCTGAGGTCAAG
ACCACCTACAAGGCCAAGAAGCCCGTGCAGCTGCCCGGCGCCTACAACGTCAACATCAAGTTGGACATCA
CCTCCCACAACGAGGACTACACCATCGTGGAACAGTACGAACGCGCCGAGGGCCGCCACTCCACCGGCGG
CATGGACGAGCTGTACAAGGGATCCGGCGCTACTAACTTCAGCCTGCTGAAGCAGGCTGGAGACGTGGAG
GAGAACCCTGGACCTATGGAGAGCCAAGAACCAACGGAATCTTCTCAGAATGGCAAACAGTATATCATTT
CAGAGGAGTTAATTTCAGAAGGAAAAGCAGTCAAGCTTGAAAAAACAACGTACATGGATCCTACTGGTAA
AACTAGAACTGCAGAATCAGTGAAACGTACAACCAGGAAAGAGCAGACTGCGGATGGTGTCGCGGTCATC
CCCGTGCTGCAGAGAACACTTCACTATGAGTGTATCGTTCTGGTGAAACAGTTCCGACCACCAATGGGGG
GCTACTGCATAGAGTTCCCTGCAGGTCTCATAGATGATGGTGAAACCCCAGAAGCAGCTGCTCTCCGGGA
GCTTGAAGAAGAAACTGGCTACAAAGGGGACATTGCCGAATGTTCTCCAGCGGTCTGTATGGACCCAGGC
TTGTCAAACTGTACTATACACATCGTGACAGTCACCATTAACGGAGATGATGCCGAAAACGCAAGGCCGA
AGCCAAAGCCAGGGGATGGAGAGTTTGTGGAAGTCATTTCTTTACCCAAGAATGACCTGCTGCAGAGACT
TGATGCTCTGGTAGCTGAAGAACATCTCACAGTGGACGCCAGGGTCTATTCCTACGCTCTAGCGCTGAAA
CATGCAAATGCAAAGCCATTTGAAGTGCCCTTCTTGAAATTTTAAAGCGGCCGCGTCGACAATCAACCTC
TGGATTACAAAATTTGTGAAAGATTGACTGGTATTCTTAACTATGTTGCTCCTTTTACGCTATGTGGATA
CGCTGCTTTAATGCCTTTGTATCATGCTATTGCTTCCCGTATGGCTTTCATTTTCTCCTCCTTGTATAAA
TCCTGGTTGCTGTCTCTTTATGAGGAGTTGTGGCCCGTTGTCAGGCAACGTGGCGTGGTGTGCACTGTGT
TTGCTGACGCAACCCCCACTGGTTGGGGCATTGCCACCACCTGTCAGCTCCTTTCCGGGACTTTCGCTTT
CCCCCTCCCTATTGCCACGGCGGAACTCATCGCCGCCTGCCTTGCCCGCTGCTGGACAGGGGCTCGGCTG
TTGGGCACTGACAATTCCGTGGTGTTGTCGGGGAAGCTGACGTCCTTTCCATGGCTGCTCGCCTGTGTTG
CCACCTGGATTCTGCGCGGGACGTCCTTCTGCTACGTCCCTTCGGCCCTCAATCCAGCGGACCTTCCTTC
CCGCGGCCTGCTGCCGGCTCTGCGGCCTCTTCCGCGTCTTCGCCTTCGCCCTCAGACGAGTCGGATCTCC
CTTTGGGCCGCCTCCCCGCCTGGAATTCTACCGGGTAGGGGAGGCGCTTTTCCCAAGGCAGTCTGGAGCA
TGCGCTTTAGCAGCCCCGCTGGGCACTTGGCGCTACACAAGTGGCCTCTGGCCTCGCACACATTCCACAT
CCACCGGTAGGCGCCAACCGGCTCCGTTCTTTGGTGGCCCCTTCGCGCCACCTTCTACTCCTCCCCTAGT
CAGGAAGTTCCCCCCCGCCCCGCAGCTCGCGTCGTGCAGGACGTGACAAATGGAAGTAGCACGTCTCACT
AGTCTCGTGCAGATGGACAGCACCGCTGAGCAATGGAAGCGGGTAGGCCTTTGGGGCAGCGGCCAATAGC
AGCTTTGCTCCTTCGCTTTCTGGGCTCAGAGGCTGGGAAGGGGTGGGTCCGGGGGCGGGCTCAGGGGCGG
GCTCAGGGGCGGGGCGGGCGCCCGAAGGTCCTCCGGAGGCCCGGCATTCTGCACGCTTCAAAAGCGCACG
TCTGCCGCGCTGTTCTCCTCTTCCTCATCTCCGGGCCTTTCGACCTGCAGCCCAAGCTTACCATGACCGA
GTACAAGCCCACGGTGCGCCTCGCCACCCGCGACGACGTCCCCAGGGCCGTACGCACCCTCGCCGCCGCG
TTCGCCGACTACCCCGCCACGCGCCACACCGTCGATCCGGACCGCCACATCGAGCGGGTCACCGAGCTGC
AAGAACTCTTCCTCACGCGCGTCGGGCTCGACATCGGCAAGGTGTGGGTCGCGGACGACGGCGCCGCGGT
GGCGGTCTGGACCACGCCGGAGAGCGTCGAAGCGGGGGCGGTGTTCGCCGAGATCGGCCCGCGCATGGCC
GAGTTGAGCGGTTCCCGGCTGGCCGCGCAGCAACAGATGGAAGGCCTCCTGGCGCCGCACCGGCCCAAGG
AGCCCGCGTGGTTCCTGGCCACCGTCGGCGTCTCGCCCGACCACCAGGGCAAGGGTCTGGGCAGCGCCGT
CGTGCTCCCCGGAGTGGAGGCGGCCGAGCGCGCCGGGGTGCCCGCCTTCCTGGAGACCTCCGCGCCCCGC
AACCTCCCCTTCTACGAGCGGCTCGGCTTCACCGTCACCGCCGACGTCGAGGTGCCCGAAGGACCGCGCA
CCTGGTGCATGACCCGCAAGCCCGGTGCCTGACGCCCGCCCCACGACCCGCAGCGCCCGACCGAAAGGAG
CGCACGACCCCATGCATCTCGAGGGCCCGGTACCTTTAAGACCAATGACTTACAAGGCAGCTGTAGATCT
TAGCCACTTTTTAAAAGAAAAGGGGGGACTGGAAGGGCTAGCTCACTCCCAACGAAGACAAGATCTGCTT
TTTGCTTGTACTGGGTCTCTCTGGTTAGACCAGATCTGAGCCTGGGAGCTCTCTGGCTAACTAGGGAACC
CACTGCTTAAGCCTCAATAAAGCTTGCCTTGAGTGCTTCAAGTAGTGTGTGCCCGTCTGTTGTGTGACTC
TGGTAACTAGAGATCCCTCAGACCCTTTTAGTCAGTGTGGAAAATCTCTAGCAGTAGTAGTTCATGTCAT
CTTATTATTCAGTATTTATAACTTGCAAAGAAATGAATATCAGAGAGTGAGAGGAACTTGTTTATTGCAG
CTTATAATGGTTACAAATAAAGCAATAGCATCACAAATTTCACAAATAAAGCATTTTTTTCACTGCATTC
TAGTTGTGGTTTGTCCAAACTCATCAATGTATCTTATCATGTCTGGCTCTAGCTATCCCGCCCCTAACTC
CGCCCATCCCGCCCCTAACTCCGCCCAGTTCCGCCCATTCTCCGCCCCATGGCTGACTAATTTTTTTTAT
TTATGCAGAGGCCGAGGCCGCCTCGGCCTCTGAGCTATTCCAGAAGTAGTGAGGAGGCTTTTTTGGAGGC
CTAGGGACGTACCCAATTCGCCCTATAGTGAGTCGTATTACGCGCGCTCACTGGCCGTCGTTTTACAACG
TCGTGACTGGGAAAACCCTGGCGTTACCCAACTTAATCGCCTTGCAGCACATCCCCCTTTCGCCAGCTGG
CGTAATAGCGAAGAGGCCCGCACCGATCGCCCTTCCCAACAGTTGCGCAGCCTGAATGGCGAATGGG
[124 nt withheld, positions 8748-8871]
C
[91 nt withheld, positions 8873-8963]
A
[49 nt withheld, positions 8965-9013]
CCTTTGACGTTGGAGTCCACGTTCTTT
[37 nt withheld, positions 9041-9077]
ACCCTATCTCGGTCTATTCTTTTGATTTATAAGGGATTTTGCCGATTTCGGCCTATTGGTTAAAAAATGA
GCTGATTTAACAAAAATTTAACGCGAATTTTAACAAAATATTAACGCTTACAATTTAGGTGGCACTTTTC
GGGGAAATGTGCGCGGAACCCCTATTTGTTTATTTTTCTAAATACATTCAAATATGTATCCGCTCATGAG
ACAATAACCCTGATAAATGCTTCAATAATATTGAAAAAGGAAGAGT
